Addgene plasmid #61502: pERB221
Purpose: const. CenpB-GFP-Halo + mCherry-DHFR
Depositing lab: David Chenoweth & Michael Lampson. Depositing organization: University of Pennsylvania. Publication: Localized light-induced protein dimerization in living cells using a photocaged dimerizer. Ballister ER, Aonbangkhen C, Mayo AM, Lampson MA, Chenoweth DM. Nat Commun. 2014 Nov 17;5:5475. doi: 10.1038/ncomms6475. PubMed 25400104.
Backbone
  Vector backbone: pEM791
  Backbone manufacturer: Dr. Eugene Makeyev
  Vector type: Mammalian Expression
  Selectable markers: Puromycin
Growth in bacteria
  Bacterial resistance: Ampicillin, 100 μg/mL
  Growth temperature: 37°C
  Growth strain: DH5alpha
  Copy number: High Copy
Gene/Insert 1
  Gene/Insert name: CenpB-GFP-Halo
  Species: H. sapiens (human)
  Tag / fusion protein: HaloTag (C terminal on insert)
Gene/Insert 2
  Gene/Insert name: mCherry-DHFR
  Tag / fusion protein: mCherry (N terminal on insert)
Terms and licenses: Academic/Nonprofit Terms; Industry Terms: Not Available to Industry
How to cite: pERB221 was a gift from David Chenoweth & Michael Lampson (Addgene plasmid # 61502 ; http://n2t.net/addgene:61502 ; RRID:Addgene_61502)
