[The description below was written by a language model from this plasmid's Addgene catalogue record and pLannotate feature annotations shown in this document.]
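Description:
pERB221 is an 11.3 kb mammalian expression plasmid built on the pEM791 backbone. It is propagated in E. coli at high copy from a ColE1/pUC-type origin with ampicillin selection, and it carries a puromycin N-acetyltransferase gene for selection in mammalian cells. The whole mammalian cassette sits between a lox2272 site and a loxP site. These two sites are incompatible with each other, an arrangement typical of Cre recombinase-mediated cassette exchange into a matching genomic acceptor locus. The puromycin resistance coding sequence begins immediately after the lox2272 site with no annotated promoter of its own, which suggests it may rely on a promoter at the integration site, although the record does not say this.

The payload is a single bicistronic transcription unit driven constitutively by a CAG-type promoter (CMV enhancer, chicken β-actin promoter and chimeric intron) and terminated by a rabbit β-globin polyadenylation signal. The first cistron encodes human CENP-B, the centromere protein that binds the CENP-B box in alphoid satellite DNA, fused to EGFP and then a C-terminal HaloTag. The annotated CENPB feature spans about 1.8 kb. An EMCV IRES then directs translation of mCherry fused to E. coli dihydrofolate reductase.

Together these give a green, centromere-anchored Halo "bait" and a red, freely diffusing DHFR "prey". HaloTag reacts covalently with chloroalkane ligands, and DHFR is a small-molecule binding domain. The associated publication describes a photocaged chemical dimerizer, so a bifunctional compound could recruit mCherry-DHFR to centromeres in living cells in a light-controlled, localized manner. The construct therefore serves to make cells that constitutively express both components of this dimerization assay.
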