Features (pLannotate 1.2.2; 26 found; start..end, strand, type, name):
     52..100     +  polyA_signal   HSV TK poly(A) signal: herpes simplex virus thymidine kinase polyadenylation signal (Cole and Stacy, 1985)
    312..345     -  protein_bind   lox2272: Cre-mediated recombination occurs in the 8-bp core sequence (GGATACTT). lox2272 sites are compatible with each other, but incompatible with loxP or loxN sites (Lee and Saito, 1988). Cre recombinase
    350..949     +  CDS            PuroR: puromycin N-acetyltransferase; pac from Streptomyces alboniger; confers resistance to puromycin
    999..1064    +  CDS            dmpM (fragment): DMPM_STRAD - Protein inferred from homology: Swiss-Prot protein existence level 3. From Streptomyces alboniger.
   1091..1202    +  polyA_signal   bGH poly(A) signal: bovine growth hormone polyadenylation signal
   1347..1650    +  enhancer       CMV enhancer: human cytomegalovirus immediate early enhancer
   1652..1929    +  promoter       chicken β-actin promoter: No description available
   1930..2946    +  intron         chimeric intron: chimera between introns from chicken β-actin and rabbit β-globin
   3029..4825    +  CDS            CENPB: CENPB_HUMAN - Experimental evidence at protein level: Swiss-Prot protein existence level 1. Interacts with centromeric heterochromatin in chromosomes and binds to a specific 17 bp subset of alphoid satellite DNA, called the CENP-B box (PubMed:11726497). May organize arrays of centromere satellite DNA into a higher-order structure which then directs centromere formation and kinetochore assembly in mammalian chromosomes (Probable). From Homo sapiens (Human).
   4844..5560    +  CDS            EGFP: EGFP is a basic (constitutively fluorescent) green fluorescent protein published in 1996, derived from Aequorea victoria. It is reported to be a rapidly-maturing weak dimer with moderate acid sensitivity.
   5579..6466    +  CDS            HaloTag®: modified bacterial dehalogenase that forms covalent bonds with chloroalkane derivatives
   6499..7077    +  misc_feature   IRES2: internal ribosome entry site (IRES) of the encephalomyocarditis virus (EMCV)
   7074..7781    +  CDS            mCherry: mCherry is a basic (constitutively fluorescent) red fluorescent protein published in 2004, derived from Discosoma sp.. It is reported to be a very rapidly-maturing monomer with low acid sensitivity.
   7800..8273    +  CDS            ecDHFR: E. coli dihydrofolate reductase; folA
   8330..8398    +  CDS            HBB (fragment): HBB_PONPY - Experimental evidence at transcript level: Swiss-Prot protein existence level 2. Involved in oxygen transport from the lung to the various peripheral tissues. From Pongo pygmaeus (Bornean orangutan).
   8469..8524    +  polyA_signal   β-globin poly(A) signal: rabbit β-globin polyadenylation signal (Gil and Proudfoot, 1987)
   8885..8918    -  protein_bind   loxP: Cre-mediated recombination occurs in the 8-bp core sequence (GCATACAT). Cre recombinase
   8931..9052    +  polyA_signal   SV40 poly(A) signal: SV40 polyadenylation signal
   9071..9089    -  promoter       T3 promoter: promoter for bacteriophage T3 RNA polymerase
   9132..9154    -  protein_bind   lac operator (fragment): The lac repressor binds to the lac operator to inhibit transcription in E. coli. This inhibition can be relieved by adding lactose or isopropyl-β-D-thiogalactopyranoside (IPTG). lac repressor encoded by lacI
   9158..9188    -  promoter       lac promoter: promoter for the E. coli lac operon
   9203..9224    -  protein_bind   CAP binding site: CAP binding activates transcription in the presence of cAMP. E. coli catabolite activator protein
   9237..9329    -  CDS            lacI (fragment): lac repressor; lacI; The lac repressor binds to the lac operator to inhibit transcription in E. coli. This inhibition can be relieved by adding lactose or isopropyl-β-D-thiogalactopyranoside (IPTG).
   9512..10100   -  rep_origin     ori: high-copy-number ColE1/pMB1/pBR322/pUC origin of replication
  10271..11131   -  CDS            AmpR: β-lactamase; bla; confers resistance to ampicillin, carbenicillin, and related antibiotics
  11132..11236   -  promoter       AmpR promoter: bla
>Addgene plasmid #61502 | pERB221 | depositor full sequence | sequence record 100179 | pERB221 sequence 11257 bps
AAGCTTAATAAACACGGAAGGAGACAATACCGGAAGGAACCCGCGCTATGACGGCAATAAAAAGACAGAA
TAAAACGCACGGGTGTTGGGTCGTTTGTTCATAAACGCGGGGTTCGGTCCCAGGGCTGGCACTCTGTCGA
TACCCCACCGAGACCCCATTGGGGCCAATACGCCCGCGTTTCTTCCTTTTCCCCACCCCACCCCCCAAGT
TCGGGTGAAGGCCCAGGGCTCGCAGCCAACGTCGGGGCGGCAGGCCCTGCCATAGCCACTGGCCCCGTGG
GTTAGGGACGGGGTCCCCCATTCGAGAATAAATAACTTCGTATAAAGTATCCTATACGAAGTTATCACCA
TGACCGAGTACAAGCCCACGGTGCGCCTCGCCACCCGCGACGACGTCCCCCGGGCCGTACGCACCCTCGC
CGCCGCGTTCGCCGACTACCCCGCCACGCGCCACACCGTCGACCCGGACCGCCACATCGAGCGGGTCACC
GAGCTGCAAGAACTCTTCCTCACGCGCGTCGGGCTCGACATCGGCAAGGTGTGGGTCGCGGACGACGGCG
CCGCGGTGGCGGTCTGGACCACGCCGGAGAGCGTCGAAGCGGGGGCGGTGTTCGCCGAGATCGGCCCGCG
CATGGCCGAGTTGAGCGGTTCCCGGCTGGCCGCGCAGCAACAGATGGAAGGCCTCCTGGCGCCGCACCGG
CCCAAGGAGCCCGCGTGGTTCCTGGCCACCGTCGGCGTCTCGCCCGACCACCAGGGCAAGGGTCTGGGCA
GCGCCGTCGTGCTCCCCGGAGTGGAGGCGGCCGAGCGCGCCGGGGTGCCCGCCTTCCTGGAGACCTCCGC
GCCCCGCAACCTCCCCTTCTACGAGCGGCTCGGCTTCACCGTCACCGCCGACGTCGAGGTGCCCGAAGGA
CCGCGCACCTGGTGCATGACCCGCAAGCCCGGTGCCTGACGCCCGCCCCACGACCCGCAGCGCCCGACCG
AAAGGAGCGCACGACCCCATGGCTCCGACCGAAGCCGACCCGGGCGGCCCCGCCGACCCCGCACCCGCCC
CCGAGGCCCACCGACTCTAGAGCTCGCTGATCAGCCTCGACTGTGCCTTCTAGTTGCCAGCCATCTGTTG
TTTGCCCCTCCCCCGTGCCTTCCTTGACCCTGGAAGGTGCCACTCCCACTGTCCTTTCCTAATAAAATGA
GGAAATTGCATCGCATTGTCTGAGTAGGTGTCATTCTATTCTGGGGGGTGGGGTGGGGCAGGACAGCAAG
GGGGAGGATTGGGAAGACAATAGCACTAGTTATTAATAGTAATCAATTACGGGGTCATTAGTTCATAGCC
CATATATGGAGTTCCGCGTTACATAACTTACGGTAAATGGCCCGCCTGGCTGACCGCCCAACGACCCCCG
CCCATTGACGTCAATAATGACGTATGTTCCCATAGTAACGCCAATAGGGACTTTCCATTGACGTCAATGG
GTGGAGTATTTACGGTAAACTGCCCACTTGGCAGTACATCAAGTGTATCATATGCCAAGTACGCCCCCTA
TTGACGTCAATGACGGTAAATGGCCCGCCTGGCATTATGCCCAGTACATGACCTTATGGGACTTTCCTAC
TTGGCAGTACATCTACGTATTAGTCATCGCTATTACCATGGTCGAGGTGAGCCCCACGTTCTGCTTCACT
CTCCCCATCTCCCCCCCCTCCCCACCCCCAATTTTGTATTTATTTATTTTTTAATTATTTTGTGCAGCGA
TGGGGGCGGGGGGGGGGGGGGGGCGCGCGCCAGGCGGGGCGGGGCGGGGCGAGGGGCGGGGCGGGGCGAG
GCGGAGAGGTGCGGCGGCAGCCAATCAGAGCGGCGCGCTCCGAAAGTTTCCTTTTATGGCGAGGCGGCGG
CGGCGGCGGCCCTATAAAAAGCGAAGCGCGCGGCGGGCGGGAGTCGCTGCGCGCTGCCTTCGCCCCGTGC
CCCGCTCCGCCGCCGCCTCGCGCCGCCCGCCCCGGCTCTGACTGACCGCGTTACTCCCACAGGTGAGCGG
GCGGGACGGCCCTTCTCCTCCGGGCTGTAATTAGCGCTTGGTTTAATGACGGCTTGTTTCTTTTCTGTGG
CTGCGTGAAAGCCTTGAGGGGCTCCGGGAGGGCCCTTTGTGCGGGGGGAGCGGCTCGGGGGGTGCGTGCG
TGTGTGTGTGCGTGGGGAGCGCCGCGTGCGGCTCCGCGCTGCCCGGCGGCTGTGAGCGCTGCGGGCGCGG
CGCGGGGCTTTGTGCGCTCCGCAGTGTGCGCGAGGGGAGCGCGGCCGGGGGCGGTGCCCCGCGGTGCGGG
GGGGGCTGCGAGGGGAACAAAGGCTGCGTGCGGGGTGTGTGCGTGGGGGGGTGAGCAGGGGGTGTGGGCG
CGTCGGTCGGGCTGCAACCCCCCCTGCACCCCCCTCCCCGAGTTGCTGAGCACGGCCCGGCTTCGGGTGC
GGGGCTCCGTACGGGGCGTGGCGCGGGGCTCGCCGTGCCGGGCGGGGGGTGGCGGCAGGTGGGGGTGCCG
GGCGGGGCGGGGCCGCCTCGGGCCGGGGAGGGCTCGGGGGAGGGGCGCGGCGGCCCCCGGAGCGCCGGCG
GCTGTCGAGGCGCGGCGAGCCGCAGCCATTGCCTTTTATGGTAATCGTGCGAGAGGGCGCAGGGACTTCC
TTTGTCCCAAATCTGTGCGGAGCCGAAATCTGGGAGGCGCCGCCGCACCCCCTCTAGCGGGCGCGGGGCG
AAGCGGTGCGGCGCCGGCAGGAAGGAAATGGGCGGGGAGGGCCTTCGTGCGTCGCCGCGCCGCCGTCCCC
TTCTCCCTCTCCAGCCTCGGGGCTGTCCGCGGGGGGACGGCTGCCTTCGGGGGGGACGGGGCAGGGCGGG
GTTCGGCTTCTGGCGTGTGACCGGCGGCTCTAGAGCCTCTGCTAACCATGTTCATGCCTTCTTCTTTTTC
CTACAGCTCCTGGGCAACGTGCTGGTTATTGTGCTGTCTCATCATTTTGGCAAAGAATTGCTCGACCACC
GGCGCGCCACCGGTCACCATGGGCCCCAAGAGGCGACAGCTGACGTTCCGGGAGAAGTCACGGATCATCC
AGGAGGTGGAGGAGAATCCGGACCTGCGCAAGGGCGAGATCGCGCGGCGCTTCAACATCCCGCCGTCCAC
GCTGAGCACGATCCTGAAGAACAAGCGCGCCATCCTGGCGTCGGAGCGCAAGTACGGGGTGGCCTCCACC
TGCCGCAAGACCAACAAGCTGTCTCCCTACGACAAGCTCGAGGGCTTGCTCATCGCCTGGTTCCAGCAGA
TCCGCGCCGCCGGCCTGCCGGTCAAGGGCATCATCCTCAAGGAGAAGGCGCTGCGCATAGCCGAGGAGCT
GGGCATGGACGACTTCACCGCCTCCAACGGCTGGCTGGACCGCTTCCGCCGGCGCCACGGCGTGGTGTCC
TGCAGCGGCGTGGCCCGCGCCCGCGCGCGAAACGCTGCCCCCCGCACCCCGGCGGCGCCTGCCAGTCCGG
CCGCGGTGCCCTCGGAGGGCAGTGGCGGGAGCACTACTGGTTGGCGCGCTCGGGAGGAGCAGCCGCCGTC
GGTGGCCGAGGGCTACGCCTCGCAGGACGTGTTCAGCGCCACCGAGACCAGTCTATGGTACGACTTCCTG
CCCGACCAGGCCGCGGGGCTGTGCGGAGGCGACGGACGGCCGCGTCAAGCCACCCAGCGCCTGAGCGTCC
TGCTATGCGCCAATGCCGACGGCAGCGAGAAGCTGCCCCCGCTGGTGGCCGGCAAGTCGGCCAAGCCCCG
CGCAGGCCAAGCCGGCCTGCCCTGCGACTACACCGCCAACTCCAAGGGTGGTGTCACCACCCAGGCCCTG
GCCAAGTACTTGAAGGCCTTGGACACCCGAATGGCTGCAGAGTCTCGCCGGGTCCTGCTGTTGGCCGGCC
GCTTGGCTGCCCAGTCCTTGGACACCTCGGGCCTGCGGCATGTGCAGCTGGCCTTCTTCCCTCCCGGCAC
CGTGCATCCGCTGGAGAGGGGAGTGGTCCAGCAGGTGAAGGGCCACTACCGCCAGGCCATGCTGCTCAAG
GCCATGGCCGCGCTAGAGGGCCAGGATCCCTCAGGCCTGCAGCTGGGTCTCACGGAGGCCCTGCACTTTG
TGGCTGCCGCCTGGCAGGCAGTGGAGCCTTCGGACATAGCCGCCTGCTTTCGTGAGGCTGGCTTTGGGGG
TGGCCCTAATGCCACCATCACCACTTCCCTCAAGAGTGAGGGAGAGGAAGAGGAGGAGGAGGAGGAAGAA
GAGGAGGAGGAAGAGGGTGAAGGAGAGGAAGAGGAGGAGGAAGGGGAGGAGGAGGAGGAGGAAGGGGGGG
AAGGAGAGGAATTGGGGGAGGAAGAGGAGGTGGAGGAGGAGGGTGATGTTGATAGTGATGAAGAAGAGGA
GGAAGATGAGGAGAGCTCCTCGGAGGGCTTGGAGGCTGAGGACTGGGCCCAGGGAGTAGTGGAGGCCGGT
GGCAGCTTCGGGGCTTATGGTGCCCAGGAGGAAGCCCAGTGCCCTACTCTGCATTTCCTGGAAGGTGGGG
AGGACTCTGATTCAGACAGTGAGGAAGAGGACGATGAGGAAGAGGATGATGAAGATGAAGACGACGATGA
TGATGAGGAGGATGGTGATGAGGTGCCTGTACCCAGCTTTGGGGAGGCCATGGCTTACTTTGCCATGGTC
AAGAGGTACCTGACCTCCTTCCCCATTGATGACCGCGTGCAGAGCCACATCCTCCACTTGGAACACGATC
TGGTTCATGTGACCAGGAAGAACCACGCCAGGCAGGCGGGAGTTCGAGGTCTTGGACATCAAAGCGGGCT
AGCAGTCGCCACCATGGTGAGCAAGGGCGAGGAGCTGTTCACCGGGGTGGTGCCCATCCTGGTCGAGCTG
GACGGCGACGTAAACGGCCACAAGTTCAGCGTGTCCGGCGAGGGCGAGGGCGATGCCACCTACGGCAAGC
TGACCCTGAAGTTCATCTGCACCACCGGCAAGCTGCCCGTGCCCTGGCCCACCCTCGTGACCACCCTGAC
CTACGGCGTGCAGTGCTTCAGCCGCTACCCCGACCACATGAAGCAGCACGACTTCTTCAAGTCCGCCATG
CCCGAAGGCTACGTCCAGGAGCGCACCATCTTCTTCAAGGACGACGGCAACTACAAGACCCGCGCCGAGG
TGAAGTTCGAGGGCGACACCCTGGTGAACCGCATCGAGCTGAAGGGCATCGACTTCAAGGAGGACGGCAA
CATCCTGGGGCACAAGCTGGAGTACAACTACAACAGCCACAACGTCTATATCATGGCCGACAAGCAGAAG
AACGGCATCAAGGTGAACTTCAAGATCCGCCACAACATCGAGGACGGCAGCGTGCAGCTCGCCGACCACT
ACCAGCAGAACACCCCCATCGGCGACGGCCCCGTGCTGCTGCCCGACAACCACTACCTGAGCACCCAGTC
CGCCCTGAGCAAAGACCCCAACGAGAAGCGCGATCACATGGTCCTGCTGGAGTTCGTGACCGCCGCCGGG
ATCACTCTCGGCATGGACGAGCTGTACAAGGGTGGTGAAACGCGTGGTGCAGAAATCGGTACTGGCTTTC
CATTCGACCCCCATTATGTGGAAGTCCTGGGCGAGCGCATGCACTACGTCGATGTTGGTCCGCGCGATGG
CACCCCTGTGCTGTTCCTGCACGGTAACCCGACCTCCTCCTACGTGTGGCGCAACATCATCCCGCATGTT
GCACCGACCCATCGCTGCATTGCTCCAGACCTGATCGGTATGGGCAAATCCGACAAACCAGACCTGGGTT
ATTTCTTCGACGACCACGTCCGCTTCATGGATGCCTTCATCGAAGCCCTGGGTCTGGAAGAGGTCGTCCT
GGTCATTCACGACTGGGGCTCCGCTCTGGGTTTCCACTGGGCCAAGCGCAATCCAGAGCGCGTCAAAGGT
ATTGCATTTATGGAGTTCATCCGCCCTATCCCGACCTGGGACGAATGGCCAGAATTTGCCCGCGAGACCT
TCCAGGCCTTCCGCACCACCGACGTCGGCCGCAAGCTGATCATCGATCAGAACGTTTTTATCGAGGGTAC
GCTGCCGATGGGTGTCGTCCGCCCGCTGACTGAAGTCGAGATGGACCATTACCGCGAGCCGTTCCTGAAT
CCTGTTGACCGCGAGCCACTGTGGCGCTTCCCAAACGAGCTGCCAATCGCCGGTGAGCCAGCGAACATCG
TCGCGCTGGTCGAAGAATACATGGACTGGCTGCACCAGTCCCCTGTCCCGAAGCTGCTGTTCTGGGGCAC
CCCAGGCGTTCTGATCCCACCGGCCGAAGCCGCTCGCCTGGCCAAAAGCCTGCCTAACTGCAAGGCTGTG
GACATCGGCCCGGGTCTGAATCTGCTGCAAGAAGACAACCCGGACCTGATCGGCAGCGAGATCGCGCGCT
GGCTGTCGACGCTCGAGATTTCCGGCTAGCCGGTCTGCAGCCTAGGCTTAAGGATCCGCCCCTCTCCCTC
CCCCCCCCCTAACGTTACTGGCCGAAGCCGCTTGGAATAAGGCCGGTGTGCGTTTGTCTATATGTTATTT
TCCACCATATTGCCGTCTTTTGGCAATGTGAGGGCCCGGAAACCTGGCCCTGTCTTCTTGACGAGCATTC
CTAGGGGTCTTTCCCCTCTCGCCAAAGGAATGCAAGGTCTGTTGAATGTCGTGAAGGAAGCAGTTCCTCT
GGAAGCTTCTTGAAGACAAACAACGTCTGTAGCGACCCTTTGCAGGCAGCGGAACCCCCCACCTGGCGAC
AGGTGCCTCTGCGGCCAAAAGCCACGTGTATAAGATACACCTGCAAAGGCGGCACAACCCCAGTGCCACG
TTGTGAGTTGGATAGTTGTGGAAAGAGTCAAATGGCTCTCCTCAAGCGTATTCAACAAGGGGCTGAAGGA
TGCCCAGAAGGTACCCCATTGTATGGGATCTGATCTGGGGCCTCGGTACACATGCTTTACATGTGTTTAG
TCGAGGTTAAAAAAACGTCTAGGCCCCCCGAACCACGGGGACGTGGTTTTCCTTTGAAAAACACGATGAT
AATATGGTGAGCAAGGGCGAGGAGGATAACATGGCCATCATCAAGGAGTTCATGCGCTTCAAGGTGCACA
TGGAGGGCTCCGTGAACGGCCACGAGTTCGAGATCGAGGGCGAGGGCGAGGGCCGCCCCTACGAGGGCAC
CCAGACCGCCAAGCTGAAGGTGACCAAGGGTGGCCCCCTGCCCTTCGCCTGGGACATCCTGTCCCCTCAG
TTCATGTACGGCTCCAAGGCCTACGTGAAGCACCCCGCCGACATCCCCGACTACTTGAAGCTGTCCTTCC
CCGAGGGCTTCAAGTGGGAGCGCGTGATGAACTTCGAGGACGGCGGCGTGGTGACCGTGACCCAGGACTC
CTCCCTGCAGGACGGCGAGTTCATCTACAAGGTGAAGCTGCGCGGCACCAACTTCCCCTCCGACGGCCCC
GTAATGCAGAAGAAGACCATGGGCTGGGAGGCCTCCTCCGAGCGGATGTACCCCGAGGACGGCGCCCTGA
AGGGCGAGATCAAGCAGAGGCTGAAGCTGAAGGACGGCGGCCACTACGACGCTGAGGTCAAGACCACCTA
CAAGGCCAAGAAGCCCGTGCAGCTGCCCGGCGCCTACAACGTCAACATCAAGTTGGACATCACCTCCCAC
AACGAGGACTACACCATCGTGGAACAGTACGAACGCGCCGAGGGCCGCCACTCCACCGGCGGCATGGACG
AGCTGTATAAGGCCGGCCTGGAGTCTAGAATCAGTCTGATTGCGGCGTTAGCGGTAGATCGCGTTATCGG
CATGGAAAACGCCATGCCGTGGAACCTGCCTGCCGATCTCGCCTGGTTTAAACGCAACACCTTAAATAAA
CCCGTGATTATGGGCCGCCATACCTGGGAATCAATCGGTCGTCCGTTGCCAGGACGCAAAAATATTATCC
TCAGCAGTCAACCGGGTACGGACGATCGCGTAACGTGGGTGAAGTCGGTGGATGAAGCCATCGCGGCGTG
TGGTGACGTACCAGAAATCATGGTGATTGGCGGCGGTCGCGTTTATGAACAGTTCTTGCCAAAAGCGCAA
AAACTGTATCTGACGCATATCGACGCAGAAGTGGAAGGCGACACCCATTTCCCGGATTACGAGCCGGATG
ACTGGGAATCGGTATTCAGCGAATTCCACGATGCTGATGCGCAGAACTCTCACAGCTATTGCTTTGAGAT
TCTGGAGCGGCGGGAACAAAAACTCATCTCAGAAGAGGATCTTTAATTAAGCGCTCGAGGCGGCCGCCTC
CTCAGGTGCAGGCTGCCTATCAGAAGGTGGTGGCTGGTGTGGCCAATGCCCTGGCTCACAAATACCACTG
AGATCTTTTTCCCTCTGCCAAAAATTATGGGGACATCATGAAGCCCCTTGAGCATCTGACTTCTGGCTAA
TAAAGGAAATTTATTTTCATTGCAATAGTGTGTTGGAATTTTTTGTGTCTCTCACTCGGAAGGACATATG
GGAGGGCAAATCATTTAAAACATCAGAATGAGTATTTGGTTTAGAGTTTGGCAACATATGCCATATGCTG
GCTGCCATGAACAAAGGTGGCTATAAAGAGGTCATCAGTATATGAAACAGCCCCCTGCTGTCCATTCCTT
ATTCCATAGAAAAGCCTTGACTTGAGGTTAGATTTTTTTTATATTTTGTTTTGTGTTATTTTTTTCTTTA
ACATCCCTAAAATTTTCCTTACATGTTTTACTAGCCAGATTTTTCCTCCTCTCCTGACTACTCCCAGTCA
TAGCTGTCCCTCTTCTCTTATGAAGATCCCTCGACCTGAGCGTCGAGCTAGCATATGGATCCATATAACT
TCGTATAATGTATGCTATACGAAGTTATTACGATACCGTCAACTTGTTTATTGCAGCTTATAATGGTTAC
AAATAAAGCAATAGCATCACAAATTTCACAAATAAAGCATTTTTTTCACTGCATTCTAGTTGTGGTTTGT
CCAAACTCATCAATGTATCTTAGGTACCCAGCTTTTGTTCCCTTTAGTGAGGGTTAATTGCGCGCTTGGC
GTAATCATGGTCATAGCTGTTTCCTGTGTGAAATTGTTATCCGCTCACAATTCCACACAACATACGAGCC
GGAAGCATAAAGTGTAAAGCCTGGGGTGCCTAATGAGTGAGCTAACTCACATTAATTGCGTTGCGCTCAC
TGCCCGCTTTCCAGTCGGGAAACCTGTCGTGCCAGCTGCATTAATGAATCGGCCAACGCGCGGGGAGAGG
CGGTTTGCGTATTGGGCGCTCTTCCGCTTCCTCGCTCACTGACTCGCTGCGCTCGGTCGTTCGGCTGCGG
CGAGCGGTATCAGCTCACTCAAAGGCGGTAATACGGTTATCCACAGAATCAGGGGATAACGCAGGAAAGA
ACATGTGAGCAAAAGGCCAGCAAAAGGCCAGGAACCGTAAAAAGGCCGCGTTGCTGGCGTTTTTCCATAG
GCTCCGCCCCCCTGACGAGCATCACAAAAATCGACGCTCAAGTCAGAGGTGGCGAAACCCGACAGGACTA
TAAAGATACCAGGCGTTTCCCCCTGGAAGCTCCCTCGTGCGCTCTCCTGTTCCGACCCTGCCGCTTACCG
GATACCTGTCCGCCTTTCTCCCTTCGGGAAGCGTGGCGCTTTCTCATAGCTCACGCTGTAGGTATCTCAG
TTCGGTGTAGGTCGTTCGCTCCAAGCTGGGCTGTGTGCACGAACCCCCCGTTCAGCCCGACCGCTGCGCC
TTATCCGGTAACTATCGTCTTGAGTCCAACCCGGTAAGACACGACTTATCGCCACTGGCAGCAGCCACTG
GTAACAGGATTAGCAGAGCGAGGTATGTAGGCGGTGCTACAGAGTTCTTGAAGTGGTGGCCTAACTACGG
CTACACTAGAAGAACAGTATTTGGTATCTGCGCTCTGCTGAAGCCAGTTACCTTCGGAAAAAGAGTTGGT
AGCTCTTGATCCGGCAAACAAACCACCGCTGGTAGCGGTGGTTTTTTTGTTTGCAAGCAGCAGATTACGC
GCAGAAAAAAAGGATCTCAAGAAGATCCTTTGATCTTTTCTACGGGGTCTGACGCTCAGTGGAACGAAAA
CTCACGTTAAGGGATTTTGGTCATGAGATTATCAAAAAGGATCTTCACCTAGATCCTTTTAAATTAAAAA
TGAAGTTTTAAATCAATCTAAAGTATATATGAGTAAACTTGGTCTGACAGTTACCAATGCTTAATCAGTG
AGGCACCTATCTCAGCGATCTGTCTATTTCGTTCATCCATAGTTGCCTGACTCCCCGTCGTGTAGATAAC
TACGATACGGGAGGGCTTACCATCTGGCCCCAGTGCTGCAATGATACCGCGAGACCCACGCTCACCGGCT
CCAGATTTATCAGCAATAAACCAGCCAGCCGGAAGGGCCGAGCGCAGAAGTGGTCCTGCAACTTTATCCG
CCTCCATCCAGTCTATTAATTGTTGCCGGGAAGCTAGAGTAAGTAGTTCGCCAGTTAATAGTTTGCGCAA
CGTTGTTGCCATTGCTACAGGCATCGTGGTGTCACGCTCGTCGTTTGGTATGGCTTCATTCAGCTCCGGT
TCCCAACGATCAAGGCGAGTTACATGATCCCCCATGTTGTGCAAAAAAGCGGTTAGCTCCTTCGGTCCTC
CGATCGTTGTCAGAAGTAAGTTGGCCGCAGTGTTATCACTCATGGTTATGGCAGCACTGCATAATTCTCT
TACTGTCATGCCATCCGTAAGATGCTTTTCTGTGACTGGTGAGTACTCAACCAAGTCATTCTGAGAATAG
TGTATGCGGCGACCGAGTTGCTCTTGCCCGGCGTCAATACGGGATAATACCGCGCCACATAGCAGAACTT
TAAAAGTGCTCATCATTGGAAAACGTTCTTCGGGGCGAAAACTCTCAAGGATCTTACCGCTGTTGAGATC
CAGTTCGATGTAACCCACTCGTGCACCCAACTGATCTTCAGCATCTTTTACTTTCACCAGCGTTTCTGGG
TGAGCAAAAACAGGAAGGCAAAATGCCGCAAAAAAGGGAATAAGGGCGACACGGAAATGTTGAATACTCA
TACTCTTCCTTTTTCAATATTATTGAAGCATTTATCAGGGTTATTGTCTCATGAGCGGATACATATTTGA
ATGTATTTAGAAAAATAAACAAATAGGGGTTCCGCGCACATTTCCCCGAAAAGTGCC
