>Addgene plasmid #61502 | pERB221 | addgene partial sequence | sequence record 102085 | EGFP-N 5'-CGTCGCCGTCCAGCTCGACCAG-3'
GCTCACCATGGTGGCGACTGCTAGCCCGCTTTGATGTCCAAGACCTCGAACTCCCGCCTGCCTGGCGTGG
TTCTTCCTGGTCACATGAACCAGATCGTGTTCCAAGTGGAGGATGTGGCTCTGCACGCGGTCATCAATGG
GGAAGGAGGTCAGGTACCTCTTGACCATGGCAAAGTAAGCCATGGCCTCCCCAAAGCTGGGTACAGGCAC
CTCATCACCATCCTCCTCATCATCATCGTCGTCTTCATCTTCATCATCCTCTTCCTCATCGTCCTCTTCC
TCACTGTCTGAATCAGAGTCCTCCCCACCTTCCAGGAAATGCAGAGTAGGGCACTGGGCTTCCTCCTGGG
CACCATAAGCCCCGAAGCTGCCACCGGCCTCCACTACTCCCTGGGCCCAGTCCTCAGCCTCCAAGCCCTC
CGAGGAGCTCTCCTCATCTTCCTCCTCTTCTTCATCACTATCAACATCACCCTCCTCCTCCACCTCCTCT
TCCTCCCCCAATTCCTCTCCTTCCCCCCCTTCCTCCTCCTCCTCCTCCCCTTCCTCCTCCTCTTCCTCTC
CTTCACCCTCTTCCTCCTCCTCTTCTTCCTCCTCCTCCTCCTCTTCCTCTCCCTCACTCTTGAGGGAAGT
GGTGATGGTGGCATTAGGGCCACCCCCAAAGCCAGCCTCACGAAAGCAGGCGGCTATGTCCGAAGGCTCC
ACTGCCTGCCAGGCGGCAGCCAC
