>Addgene plasmid #61502 | pERB221 | addgene partial sequence | sequence record 102086 | EGFP-C 5'-CATGGTCCTGCTGGAGTTCGTG-3'
CGCGTGGTGCAGAAATCGGTACTGGCTTTCCATTCGACCCCCATTATGTGGAAGTCCTGGGCGAGCGCAT
GCACTACGTCGATGTTGGTCCGCGCGATGGCACCCCTGTGCTGTTCCTGCACGGTAACCCGACCTCCTCC
TACGTGTGGCGCAACATCATCCCGCATGTTGCACCGACCCATCGCTGCATTGCTCCAGACCTGATCGGTA
TGGGCAAATCCGACAAACCAGACCTGGGTTATTTCTTCGACGACCACGTCCGCTTCATGGATGCCTTCAT
CGAAGCCCTGGGTCTGGAAGAGGTCGTCCTGGTCATTCACGACTGGGGCTCCGCTCTGGGTTTCCACTGG
GCCAAGCGCAATCCAGAGCGCGTCAAAGGTATTGCATTTATGGAGTTCATCCGCCCTATCCCGACCTGGG
ACGAATGGCCAGAATTTGCCCGCGAGACCTTCCAGGCCTTCCGCACCACCGACGTCGGCCGCAAGCTGAT
CATCGATCAGAACGTTTTTATCGAGGGTACGCTGCCGATGGGTGTCGTCCGCCCGCTGACTGAAGTCGAG
ATGGACCATTACCGCGAGCCGTTCCTGAATCCTGTTGACCGCGAGCCACTGTGGCGCTTCCCAAACGAGC
TGCCAATCGCCGGTGAGCCAGCGAACATCGTCGCGCTGGTCGAAGAATACATGGACTGGCTGCACCAGTC
CCCTGTCCCGAAGCTGCTGTTCTGGGGCACCCCAGGCGTTCTGATCCCACCGGCCGAAGCCGCTCGCCTG
GCCAAAAGCCTGCCTAACTGCAAGGCTGTGGACATC
