>Addgene plasmid #61502 | pERB221 | addgene partial sequence | sequence record 104879 | mCherry-F 5'-ccccgtaatgcagaagaaga-3'
CGAGATCAAGCAGAGGCTGAAGCTGAAGGACGGCGGCCACTACGACGCTGAGGTCAAGACCACCTACAAG
GCCAAGAAGCCCGTGCAGCTGCCCGGCGCCTACAACGTCAACATCAAGTTGGACATCACCTCCCACAACG
AGGACTACACCATCGTGGAACAGTACGAACGCGCCGAGGGCCGCCACTCCACCGGCGGCATGGACGAGCT
GTATAAGGCCGGCCTGGAGTCTAGAATCAGTCTGATTGCGGCGTTAGCGGTAGATCGCGTTATCGGCATG
GAAAACGCCATGCCGTGGAACCTGCCTGCCGATCTCGCCTGGTTTAAACGCAACACCTTAAATAAACCCG
TGATTATGGGCCGCCATACCTGGGAATCAATCGGTCGTCCGTTGCCAGGACGCAAAAATATTATCCTCAG
CAGTCAACCGGGTACGGACGATCGCGTAACGTGGGTGAAGTCGGTGGATGAAGCCATCGCGGCGTGTGGT
GACGTACCAGAAATCATGGTGATTGGCGGCGGTCGCGTTTATGAACAGTTCTTGCCAAAAGCGCAAAAAC
TGTATCTGACGCATATCGACGCAGAAGTGGAAGGCGACACCCATTTCCCGGATTACGAGCCGGATGACTG
GGAATCGGTATTCAGCGAATTCCACGATGCTGATGCGCAGAACTCTCACAGCTATTGCTTTGAGATTCTG
GAGCGGCGGGAACAAAAACTCATCTCAGAAGAGGATC
