>Addgene plasmid #61502 | pERB221 | addgene partial sequence | sequence record 104880 | pCAG-F 5'-GCAACGTGCTGGTTATTGTG-3'
GGCGCGCCACCGGTCACCATGGGCCCCAAGAGGCGACAGCTGACGTTCCGGGAGAAGTCACGGATCATCC
AGGAGGTGGAGGAGAATCCGGACCTGCGCAAGGGCGAGATCGCGCGGCGCTTCAACATCCCGCCGTCCAC
GCTGAGCACGATCCTGAAGAACAAGCGCGCCATCCTGGCGTCGGAGCGCAAGTACGGGGTGGCCTCCACC
TGCCGCAAGACCAACAAGCTGTCTCCCTACGACAAGCTCGAGGGCTTGCTCATCGCCTGGTTCCAGCAGA
TCCGCGCCGCCGGCCTGCCGGTCAAGGGCATCATCCTCAAGGAGAAGGCGCTGCGCATAGCCGAGGAGCT
GGGCATGGACGACTTCACCGCCTCCAACGGCTGGCTGGACCGCTTCCGCCGGCGCCACGGCGTGGTGTCC
TGCAGCGGCGTGGCCCGCGCCCGCGCGCGAAACGCTGCCCCCCGCACCCCGGCGGCGCCTGCCAGTCCGG
CCGCGGTGCCCTCGGAGGGCAGTGGCGGGAGCACTACTGGTTGGCGCGCTCGGGAGGAGCAGCCGCCGTC
GGTGGCCGAGGGCTACGCCTCGCAGGACGTGTTCAGCGCCACCGAGACCAGTCTATGGTACGACTTCCTG
CCCGACCAGGCCGCGGGGCTGTGCGGAGGCGACGGACGGCCGCGTCAAGCCACCCAGCGCCTGAGCGTCC
TGCTATGCGCCAATGCCGAC
